>Addgene plasmid #28213 | pEB-C5 | addgene full sequence | sequence record 212873 | Addgene Assembled Sequence
CGTTACATAACTTACGGTAAATGGCCCGCCTGGCTGACCGCCCAACGACCCCCGCCCATTGACGTCAATA
ATGACGTATGTTCCCATAGTAACGCCAATAGGGACTTTCCATTGACGTCAATGGGTGGAGTATTTACGGT
AAACTGCCCACTTGGCAGTACATCAAGTGTATCATATGCCAAGTCCGCCCCCTATTGACGTCAATGACGG
TAAATGGCCCGCCTGGCATTATGCCCAGTACATGACCTTACGGGACTTTCCTACTTGGCAGTACATCTAC
GTATTAGTCATCGCTATTACCATGGTGATGCGGTTTTGGCAGTACACCAATGGGCGTGGATAGCGGTTTG
ACTCACGGGGATTTCCAAGTCTCCACCCCATTGACGTCAATGGGAGTTTGTTTTGGCACCAAAATCAACG
GGACTTTCCAAAATGTCGTAATAACCCCGCCCCGTTGACGCAAATGGGCGGTAGGCGTGTACGGTGGGAG
GTCTATATAAGCAGAGCTCGTTTAGTGAACCGTCAGATCTCTAGAAGCTGGGTACCAGCTGCTAGCATGG
GCCCATCTCGACATTGATTATTGACTAGTTATTAATAGTAATCAATTACGGGGTCATTAGTTCATAGCCC
ATATATGGAGTTCCGCGTTACATAACTTACGGTAAATGGCCCGCCTGGCTGACCGCCCAACGACCCCCGC
CCATTGACGTCAATAATGACGTATGTTCCCATAGTAACGCCAATAGGGACTTTCCATTGACGTCAATGGG
TGGAGTATTTACGGTAAACTGCCCACTTGGCAGTACATCAAGTGTATCATATGCCAAGTACGCCCCCTAT
TGACGTCAATGACGGTAAATGGCCCGCCTGGCATTATGCCCAGTACATGACCTTATGGGACTTTCCTACT
TGGCAGTACATCTACGTATTAGTCATCGCTATTACCATGGTCGAGGTGAGCCCCACGTTCTGCTTCACTC
TCCCCATCTCCCCCCCCTCCCCACCCCCAATTTTGTATTTATTTATTTTTTAATTATTTTGTGCAGCGAT
GGGGGCGGGGGGGGGGGGGGGGCGCGCCAGGCGGGGCGGGGCGGGGCGAGGGGCGGGGCGGGGCGAGGCG
GAGAGGTGCGGCGGCAGCCAATCAGAGCGGCGCGCTCCGAAAGTTTCCTTTTATGGCGAGGCGGCGGCGG
CGGCGGCCCTATAAAAAGCGAAGCGCGCGGCGGGCGGGAGTCGCTGCGCGCTGCCTTCGCCCCGTGCCCC
GCTCCGCCGCCGCCTCGCGCCGCCCGCCCCGGCTCTGACTGACCGCGTTACTCCCACAGGTGAGCGGGCG
GGACGGCCCTTCTCCTCCGGGCTGTAATTAGCGCTTGGTTTAATGACGGCTTGTTTCTTTTCTGTGGCTG
CGTGAAAGCCTTGAGGGGCTCCGGGAGGGCCCTTTGTGCGGGGGGAGCGGCTCGGGGGGTGCGTGCGTGT
GTGTGTGCGTGGGGAGCGCCGCGTGCGGCTCCGCGCTGCCCGGCGGCTGTGAGCGCTGCGGGCGCGGCGC
GGGGCTTTGTGCGCTCCGCAGTGTGCGCGAGGGGAGCGCGGCCGGGGGCGGTGCCCCGCGGTGCGGGGGG
GGCTGCGAGGGGAACAAAGGCTGCGTGCGGGGTGTGTGCGTGGGGGGGTGAGCAGGGGGTGTGGGCGCGT
CGGTCGGGCTGCAACCCCCCCTGCACCCCCCTCCCCGAGTTGCTGAGCACGGCCCGGCTTCGGGTGCGGG
GCTCCGTACGGGGCGTGGCGCGGGGCTCGCCGTGCCGGGCGGGGGGTGGCGGCAGGTGGGGGTGCCGGGC
GGGGCGGGGCCGCCTCGGGCCGGGGRGGGCTCGGGGGAGGGGCGCGGCGGCCCCCGGAGCGCCGGCGGCT
GTCGAGGCGCGGCGAGCCGCAGCCATTGCCTTTTATGGTAATCGTGCGAGAGGGCGCAGGGACTTCCTTT
GTCCCAAATCTGTGCGGAGCCGAAATCTGGGAGGCGCCGCCGCACCCCCTCTAGCGGGCGCGGGGCGAAG
CGGTGCGGCGCCGGCAGGAAGGAAATGGGCGGGGAGGGCCTTCGTGCGTCGCCGCGCCGCCGTCCCCTTC
TCCCTCTCCAGCCTCGGGGCTGTCCGCGGGGGGACGGCTGCCTTCGGGGGGGACGGGGCAGGGCGGGGTT
CGGCTTCTGGCGTGTGACCGGCGGCTCTAGAGCCTCTGCTAACCATGTTCATGCCTTCTTCTTTTTCCTA
CAGCTCCTGGGCAACGTGCTGGTTATTGTGCTGTCTCATCATTTTGGCAAAGAATTCAGATCCACCATGG
CTGGACACCTGGCTTCAGACTTCGCCTTCTCACCCCCACCAGGTGGGGGTGATGGGTCAGCAGGGCTGGA
GCCGGGCTGGGTGGATTCTCGAACCTGGCTAAGCTTCCAAGGGCCTCCAGGTGGGCCTGGAATCGGACCA
GGCTCAGAGGTATTGGGGATCTCCCCATGTCCGCCCGCATACGAGTTCTGCGGAGGGATGGCATACTGTG
GACCTCAGGTTGGACTGGGCCTAGTCCCCCAAGTTGGCGTGGAGACTTTGCAGCCTGAGGGCCAGGCAGG
AGCACGAGTGGAAAGCAACTCAGAGGGAACCTCCTCTGAGCCCTGTGCCGACCGCCCCAATGCCGTGAAG
TTGGAGAAGGTGGAACCAACTCCCGAGGAGTCCCAGGACATGAAAGCCCTGCAGAAGGAGCTAGAACAGT
TTGCCAAGCTGCTGAAGCAGAAGAGGATCACCTTGGGGTACACCCAGGCCGACGTGGGGCTCACCCTGGG
CGTTCTCTTTGGAAAGGTGTTCAGCCAGACCACCATCTGTCGCTTCGAGGCCTTGCAGCTCAGCCTTAAG
AACATGTGTAAGCTGCGGCCCCTGCTGGAGAAGTGGGTGGAGGAAGCCGACAACAATGAGAACCTTCAGG
AGATATGCAAATCGGAGACCCTGGTGCAGGCCCGGAAGAGAAAGCGAACTAGCATTGAGAACCGTGTGAG
GTGGAGTCTGGAGACCATGTTTCTGAAGTGCCCGAAGCCCTCCCTACAGCAGATCACTCACATCGCCAAT
CAGCTTGGGCTAGAGAAGGATGTGGTTCGAGTATGGTTCTGTAACCGGCGCCAGAAGGGCAAAAGATCAA
GTATTGAGTATTCCCAACGAGAAGAGTATGAGGCTACAGGGACACCTTTCCCAGGGGGGGCTGTATCCTT
TCCTCTGCCCCCAGGTCCCCACTTTGGCACCCCAGGCTATGGAAGCCCCCACTTCACCACACTCTACTCA
GTCCCTTTTCCTGAGGGCGAGGCCTTTCCCTCTGTTCCCGTCACTGCTCTGGGCTCTCCCATGCATTCAA
ACGGCGGCGGGTCCGGAGGAGAGGGCAGAGGAAGTCTTCTAACATGCGGTGACGTGGAGGAGAATCCTGG
CCCAATGTATAACATGATGGAGACGGAGCTGAAGCCGCCGGGCCCGCAGCAAGCTTCGGGGGGCGGCGGC
GGAGGAGGCAACGCCACGGCGGCGGCGACCGGCGGCAACCAGAAGAACAGCCCGGACCGCGTCAAGAGGC
CCATGAACGCCTTCATGGTATGGTCCCGGGGGCAGCGGCGTAAGATGGCCCAGGAGAACCCCAAGATGCA
CAACTCGGAGATCAGCAAGCGCCTGGGCGCGGAGTGGAAACTTTTGTCCGAGACCGAGAAGCGGCCGTTC
ATCGACGAGGCCAAGCGGCTGCGCGCTCTGCACATGAAGGAGCACCCGGATTATAAATACCGGCCGCGGC
GGAAAACCAAGACGCTCATGAAGAAGGATAAGTACACGCTTCCCGGAGGCTTGCTGGCCCCCGGCGGGAA
CAGCATGGCGAGCGGGGTTGGGGTGGGCGCCGGCCTGGGTGCGGGCGTGAACCAGCGCATGGACAGCTAC
GCGCACATGAACGGCTGGAGCAACGGCAGCTACAGCATGATGCAGGAGCAGCTGGGCTACCCGCAGCACC
CGGGCCTCAACGCTCACGGCGCGGCACAGATGCAACCGATGCACCGCTACGACGTCAGCGCCCTGCAGTA
CAACTCCATGACCAGCTCGCAGACCTACATGAACGGCTCGCCCACCTACAGCATGTCCTACTCGCAGCAG
GGCACCCCCGGTATGGCGCTGGGCTCCATGGGCTCTGTGGTCAAGTCCGAGGCCAGCTCCAGCCCCCCCG
TGGTTACCTCTTCCTCCCACTCCAGGGCGCCCTGCCAGGCCGGGGACCTCCGGGACATGATCAGCATGTA
CCTCCCCGGCGCCGAGGTGCCGGAGCCCGCTGCGCCCAGTAGACTGCACATGGCCCAGCACTACCAGAGC
GGCCCGGTGCCCGGCACGGCCATTAACGGCACACTGCCCCTGTCGCACATGGGCGGCGGGTCCGGAGGAG
AGGGCAGAGGAAGTCTTCTAACATGCGGTGACGTGGAGGAGAATCCTGGCCCAATGGCTGTCAGCGACGC
TCTGCTCCCGTCCTTCTCCACGTTCGCGTCCGGCCCGGCGGGAAGGGAGAAGACACTGCGTCCAGCAGGT
GCCCCGACTAACCGTTGGCGTGAGGAACTCTCTCACATGAAGCGACTTCCCCCACTTCCCGGCCGCCCCT
ACGACCTGGCGGCGACGGTGGCCACAGACCTGGAGAGTGGCGGAGCTGGTGCAGCTTGCAGCAGTAACAA
CCCGGCCCTCCTAGCCCGGAGGGAGACCGAGGAGTTCAACGACCTCCTGGACCTAGACTTTATCCTTTCC
AACTCGCTAACCCACCAGGAATCGGTGGCCGCCACCGTGACCACCTCGGCGTCAGCTTCATCCTCGTCTT
CCCCAGCGAGCAGCGGCCCTGCCAGCGCGCCCTCCACCTGCAGCTTCAGCTATCCGATCCGGGCCGGGGG
TGACCCGGGCGTGGCTGCCAGCAACACAGGTGGAGGGCTCCTCTACAGCCGAGAATCTGCGCCACCTCCC
ACGGCCCCCTTCAACCTGGCGGACATCAATGACGTGAGCCCCTCGGGCGGCTTCGTGGCTGAGCTCCTGC
GGCCGGAGTTGGACCCAGTATACATTCCGCCACAGCAGCCTCAGCCGCCAGGTGGCGGGCTGATGGGCAA
GTTTGTGCTGAAGGCGTCTCTGACCACCCCTGGCAGCGAGTACAGCAGCCCTTCGGTCATCAGTGTTAGC
AAAGGAAGCCCAGACGGCAGCCACCCCGTGGTAGTGGCGCCCTACAGCGGTGGCCCGCCGCGCATGTGCC
CCAAGATTAAGCAAGAGGCGGTCCCGTCCTGCACGGTCAGCCGGTCCCTAGAGGCCCATTTGAGCGCTGG
ACCCCAGCTCAGCAACGGCCACCGGCCCAACACACACGACTTCCCCCTGGGGCGGCAGCTCCCCACCAGG
ACTACCCCTACACTGAGTCCCGAGGAACTGCTGAACAGCAGGGACTGTCACCCTGGCCTGCCTCTTCCCC
CAGGATTCCATCCCCATCCGGGGCCCAACTACCCTCCTTTCCTGCCAGACCAGATGCAGTCACAAGTCCC
CTCTCTCCATTATCAAGAGCTCATGCCACCGGGTTCCTGCCTGCCAGAGGAGCCCAAGCCAAAGAGGGGA
AGAAGGTCGTGGCCCCGGAAAAGAACAGCCACCCACACTTGTGACTATGCAGGCTGTGGCAAAACCTATA
CCAAGAGTTCTCATCTCAAGGCACACCTGCGAACTCACACAGGCGAGAAACCTTACCACTGTGACTGGGA
CGGCTGTGGGTGGAAATTCGCCCGCTCCGATGAACTGACCAGGCACTACCGCAAACACACAGGGCACCGG
CCCTTTCAGTGCCAGAAGTGCGACAGGGCCTTTTCCAGGTCGGACCACCTTGCCTTACACATGAAGAGGC
ACTTTGGCAGCGGAAAACAGCTGTTGAATTTTGACCTTCTCAAGTTGGCGGGAGACGTGGAGTCCAACCC
AGGGCCCGTCGAGATGCCCCTCAACGTGAACTTCACCAACAGGAACTATGACCTCGACTACGACTCCGTA
CAGCCCTATTTCATCTGCGACGAGGAAGAGAATTTCTATCACCAGCAACAGCAGAGCGAGCTGCAGCCGC
CCGCGCCCAGTGAGGATATCTGGAAGAAATTCGAGCTGCTTCCCACCCCGCCCCTGTCCCCGAGCCGCCG
CTCCGGGCTCTGCTCTCCATCCTATGTTGCGGTCGCTACGTCCTTCTCCCCAAGGGAAGACGATGACGGC
GGCGGTGGCAACTTCTCCACCGCCGATCAGCTGGAGATGATGACCGAGTTACTTGGAGGAGACATGGTGA
ACCAGAGCTTCATCTGCGATCCTGACGACGAGACCTTCATCAAGAACATCATCATCCAGGACTGTATGTG
GAGCGGTTTCTCAGCCGCTGCCAAGCTGGTCTCGGAGAAGCTGGCCTCCTACCAGGCTGCGCGCAAAGAC
AGCACCAGCCTGAGCCCCGCCCGCGGGCACAGCGTCTGCTCCACCTCCAGCCTGTACCTGCAGGACCTCA
CCGCCGCCGCGTCCGAGTGCATTGACCCCTCAGTGGTCTTTCCCTACCCGCTCAACGACAGCAGCTCGCC
CAAATCCTGTACCTCGTCCGATTCCACGGCCTTCTCTCCTTCCTCGGACTCGCTGCTGTCCTCCGAGTCC
TCCCCACGGGCCAGCCCTGAGCCCCTAGTGCTGCATGAGGAGACACCGCCCACCACCAGCAGCGACTCTG
AAGAAGAGCAAGAAGATGAGGAAGAAATTGATGTGGTGTCTGTGGAGAAGAGGCAAACCCCTGCCAAGAG
GTCGGAGTCGGGCTCATCTCCATCCCGAGGCCACAGCAAACCTCCGCACAGCCCACTGGTCCTCAAGAGG
TGCCACGTCTCCACTCACCAGCACAACTACGCCGCACCCCCCTCCACAAGGAAGGACTATCCAGCTGCCA
AGAGGGCCAAGTTGGACAGTGGCAGGGTCCTGAAGCAGATCAGCAACAACCGCAAGTGCTCCAGCCCCAG
GTCCTCAGACACGGAGGAAAACGACAAGAGGCGGACACACAACGTCTTGGAACGTCAGAGGAGGAACGAG
CTGAAGCGCAGCTTTTTTGCCCTGCGTGACCAGATCCCTGAATTGGAAAACAACGAAAAGGCCCCCAAGG
TAGTGATCCTCAAAAAAGCCACCGCCTACATCCTGTCCATTCAAGCAGACGAGCACAAGCTCACCTCTGA
AAAGGACTTATTGAGGAAACGACGAGAACAGTTGAAACACAAACTCGAACAGCTTCGAAACTCTGGTGCA
GGCGGCGGGTCCGGAGGAGAGGGCAGAGGAAGTCTTCTAACATGCGGTGACGTGGAGGAGAATCCTGGCC
CAATGGGCTCGGTGTCCAACCAGCAGTTTGCAGGTGGCTGCGCCAAGGCAGCGGAGAAGGCGCCAGAGGA
GGCGCCGCCTGACGCGGCCCGAGCGGCAGACGAGCCGCAGCTGCTGCACGGGGCCGGCATCTGTAAGTGG
TTCAACGTGCGCATGGGGTTCGGCTTCCTGTCTATGACCGCCCGCGCCGGGGTCGCGCTCGACCCCCCGG
TGGACGTCTTTGTGCACCAGAGCAAGCTGCACATGGAAGGGTTCCGAAGCCTCAAGGAGGGTGAGGCGGT
GGAGTTCACCTTTAAGAAGTCTGCCAAGGGTCTGGAATCCATCCGTGTCACTGGCCCTGGTGGTGTGTTC
TGTATTGGAAGTGAGCGGCGGCCAAAGGGGAAGAACATGCAGAAGCGAAGATCCAAAGGAGACAGGTGCT
ACAACTGCGGTGGGCTAGACCATCATGCCAAGGAATGCAAGCTGCCACCCCAGCCCAAGAAGTGCCACTT
TTGCCAAAGCATCAACCATATGGTGGCCTCGTGTCCACTGAAGGCCCAGCAGGGCCCCAGTTCTCAGGGA
AAGCCTGCCTACTTCCGGGAGGAAGAGGAAGAGATCCACAGCCCTGCCCTGCTCCCAGAAGCCCAGAATT
GACTCGAGGCCGGCAAGGCCGGATCCAGACATGATAAGATACATTGATGAGTTTGGACAAACCACAACTA
GAATGCAGTGAAAAAAATGCTTTATTTGTGAAATTTGTGATGCTATTGCTTTATTTGTAACCATTATAAG
CTGCAATAAACAAGTTAACAACAACAATTGCATTCATTTTATGTTTCAGGTTCAGGGGGAGGTGTGGGAG
GTTTTTTAAAGCAAGTAAAACCTCTACAAATGTGGTATGGCTGATTATGATCCGGCTGCCTCGCGCGTTT
CGGTGATGACGGTGAAAACCTCTGACACATGCAGCTCCCGGAGACGGTCACAGCTTGTCTGTAAGCGGAT
GCCGGGAGCAGACAAGCCCGTCAGGGCGCGTCAGCGGGTGTTGGCGGGTGTCGGGGCGCAGCCATGAGGT
CGACTCTAGAGGATCGATCCCCGCCCCGGACGAACTAAACCTGACTACGACATCTCTGCCCCTTCTTCGC
GGGGCAGTGCATGTAATCCCTTCAGTTGGTTGGTACAACTTGCCAACTGGGCCCTGTTCCACATGTGACA
CGGGGGGGGACCAAACACAAAGGGGTTCTCTGACTGTAGTTGACATCCTTATAAATGGATGTGCACATTT
GCCAACACTGAGTGGCTTTCATCCTGGAGCAGACTTTGCAGTCTGTGGACTGCAACACAACATTGCCTTT
ATGTGTAACTCTTGGCTGAAGCTCTTACACCAATGCTGGGGGACATGTACCTCCCAGGGGCCCAGGAAGA
CTACGGGAGGCTACACCAACGTCAATCAGAGGGGCCTGTGTAGCTACCGATAAGCGGACCCTCAAGAGGG
CATTAGCAATAGTGTTTATAAGGCCCCCTTGTTAACCCTAAACGGGTAGCATATGCTTCCCGGGTAGTAG
TATATACTATCCAGACTAACCCTAATTCAATAGCATATGTTACCCAACGGGAAGCATATGCTATCGAATT
AGGGTTAGTAAAAGGGTCCTAAGGAACAGCGATATCTCCCACCCCATGAGCTGTCACGGTTTTATTTACA
TGGGGTCAGGATTCCACGAGGGTAGTGAACCATTTTAGTCACAAGGGCAGTGGCTGAAGATCAAGGAGCG
GGCAGTGAACTCTCCTGAATCTTCGCCTGCTTCTTCATTCTCCTTCGTTTAGCTAATAGAATAACTGCTG
AGTTGTGAACAGTAAGGTGTATGTGAGGTGCTCGAAAACAAGGTTTCAGGTGACGCCCCCAGAATAAAAT
TTGGACGGGGGGTTCAGTGGTGGCATTGTGCTATGACACCAATATAACCCTCACAAACCCCTTGGGCAAT
AAATACTAGTGTAGGAATGAAACATTCTGAATATCTTTAACAATAGAAATCCATGGGGTGGGGACAAGCC
GTAAAGACTGGATGTCCATCTCACACGAATTTATGGCTATGGGCAACACATAATCCTAGTGCAATATGAT
ACTGGGGTTATTAAGATGTGTCCCAGGCAGGGACCAAGACAGGTGAACCATGTTGTTACACTCTATTTGT
AACAAGGGGAAAGAGAGTGGACGCCGACAGCAGCGGACTCCACTGGTTGTCTCTAACACCCCCGAAAATT
AAACGGGGCTCCACGCCAATGGGGCCCATAAACAAAGACAAGTGGCCACTCTTTTTTTTGAAATTGTGGA
GTGGGGGCACGCGTCAGCCCCCACACGCCGCCCTGCGGTTTTGGACTGTAAAATAAGGGTGTAATAACTT
GGCTGATTGTAACCCCGCTAACCACTGCGGTCAAACCACTTGCCCACAAAACCACTAATGGCACCCCGGG
GAATACCTGCATAAGTAGGTGGGCGGGCCAAGATAGGGGCGCGATTGCTGCGATCTGGAGGACAAATTAC
ACACACTTGCGCCTGAGCGCCAAGCACAGGGTTGTTGGTCCTCATATTCACGAGGTCGCTGAGAGCACGG
TGGGCTAATGTTGCCATGGGTAGCATATACTACCCAAATATCTGGATAGCATATGCTATCCTAATCTATA
TCTGGGTAGCATAGGCTATCCTAATCTATATCTGGGTAGCATATGCTATCCTAATCTATATCTGGGTAGT
ATATGCTATCCTAATTTATATCTGGGTAGCATAGGCTATCCTAATCTATATCTGGGTAGCATATGCTATC
CTAATCTATATCTGGGTAGTATATGCTATCCTAATCTGTATCCGGGTAGCATATGCTATCCTCATGCATA
TACAGTCAGCATATGATACCCAGTAGTAGAGTGGGAGTGCTATCCTTTGCATATGCCGCCACCTCCCAAG
GGGGCGTGAATTTTCGCTGCTTGTCCTTTTCCTGCTGGTTGCTCCCATTCTTAGGTGAATTTAAGGAGGC
CAGGCTAAAGCCGTCGCATGTCTGATTGCTCACCAGGTAAATGTCGCTAATGTTTTCCAACGCGAGAAGG
TGTTGAGCGCGGAGCTGAGTGACGTGACAACATGGGTATGCCCAATTGCCCCATGTTGGGAGGACGAAAA
TGGTGACAAGACAGATGGCCAGAAATACACCAACAGCACGCATGATGTCTACTGGGGATTTATTCTTTAG
TGCGGGGGAATACACGGCTTTTAATACGATTGAGGGCGTCTCCTAACAAGTTACATCACTCCTGCCCTTC
CTCACCCTCATCTCCATCACCTCCTTCATCTCCGTCATCTCCGTCATCACCCTCCGCGGCAGCCCCTTCC
ACCATAGGTGGAAACCAGGGAGGCAAATCTACTCCATCGTCAAAGCTGCACACAGTCACCCTGATATTGC
AGGTAGGAGCGGGCTTTGTCATAACAAGGTCCTTAATCGCATCCTTCAAAACCTCAGCAAATATATGAGT
TTGTAAAAAGACCATGAAATAACAGACAATGGACTCCCTTAGCGGGCCAGGTTGTGGGCCGGGTCCAGGG
GCCATTCCAAAGGGGAGACGACTCAATGGTGTAAGACGACATTGTGGAATAGCAAGGGCAGTTCCTCGCC
TTAGGTTGTAAAGGGAGGTCTTACTACCTCCATATACGAACACACCGGCGACCCAAGTTCCTTCGTCGGT
AGTCCTTTCTACGTGACTCCTAGCCAGGAGAGCTCTTAAACCTTCTGCAATGTTCTCAAATTTCGGGTTG
GAACCTCCTTGACCACGATGCTTTCCAAACCACCCTCCTTTTTTGCGCCTGCCTCCATCACCCTGACCCC
GGGGTCCAGTGCTTGGGCCTTCTCCTGGGTCATCTGCGGGGCCCTGCTCTATCGCTCCCGGGGGCACGTC
AGGCTCACCATCTGGGCCACCTTCTTGGTGGTATTCAAAATAATCGGCTTCCCCTACAGGGTGGAAAAAT
GGCCTTCTACCTGGAGGGGGCCTGCGCGGTGGAGACCCGGATGATGATGACTGACTACTGGGACTCCTGG
GCCTCTTTTCTCCACGTCCACGACCTCTCCCCCTGGCTCTTTCACGACTTCCCCCCCTGGCTCTTTCACG
TCCTCTACCCCGGCGGCCTCCACTACCTCCTCGACCCCGGCCTCCACTACCTCCTCGACCCCGGCCTCCA
CTGCCTCCTCGACCCCGGCCTCCACCTCCTGCTCCTGCCCCTCCTGCTCCTGCCCCTCCTCCTGCTCCTG
CCCCTCCTGCCCCTCCTGCTCCTGCCCCTCCTGCCCCTCCTGCTCCTGCCCCTCCTGCCCCTCCTGCCCC
CTCCTGCCCCTCCTGCCCCTCCTCCTGCTCCTGCCCCTCCTCCTGCTCCTGCCCCTCCTGCTCCTGCCCC
TCCCGCTCCTGCTCCTGCTCCTGTTCCACCGTGGGTCCCTTTGCAGCCAATGCAACTTGGACGTTTTTGG
GGTCTCCGGACACCATCTCTATGTCTTGGCCCTGATCCTGAGCCGCCCGGGGCTCCTGGTCTTCCGCCTC
CTCGTCCTCGTCCTCTTCCCCGTCCTCGTCCATGGTTATCACCCCCTCTTCTTTGAGGTCCACTGCCGCC
GGAGCCTTCTGGTCCAGATGTGTCTCCCTTCTCTCCTAGGCCATTTCCAGGTCCTGTACCTGGCCCCTCG
TCAGACATGATTCACACTAAAAGAGATCAATAGACATCTTTATTAGACGACGCTCAGTGAATACAGGGAG
TGCAGACTCCTGCCCCCTCCAACAGCCCCCCCACCCTCATCCCCTTCATGGTCGCTGTCAGACAGATCCA
GGTCTGAAAATTCCCCATCCTCCGAACCATCCTCGTCCTCATCACCAATTACTCGCAGCCCGGAAAACTC
CCGCTGAACATCCTCAAGATTTGCGTCCTGAGCCTCAAGCCAGGCCTCAAATTCCTCGTCCCCCTTTTTG
CTGGACGGTAGGGATGGGGATTCTCGGGACCCCTCCTCTTCCTCTTCAAGGTCACCAGACAGAGATGCTA
CTGGGGCAACGGAAGAAAAGCTGGGTGCGGCCTGTGAGGATCAGCTTATCGATGATAAGCTGTCAAACAT
GAGAATTCTTGAAGACGAAAGGGCCTCGTGATACGCCTATTTTTATAGGTTAATGTCATGATAATAATGG
TTTCTTAGACGTCAGGTGGCACTTTTCGGGGAAATGTGCGCGGAACCCCTATTTGTTTATTTTTCTAAAT
ACATTCAAATATGTATCCGCTCATGAGACAATAACCCTGATAAATGCTTCAATAATATTGAAAAAGGAAG
AGTATGAGTATTCAACATTTCCGTGTCGCCCTTATTCCCTTTTTTGCGGCATTTTGCCTTCCTGTTTTTG
CTCACCCAGAAACGCTGGTGAAAGTAAAAGATGCTGAAGATCAGTTGGGTGCACGAGTGGGTTACATCGA
ACTGGATCTCAACAGCGGTAAGATCCTTGAGAGTTTTCGCCCCGAAGAACGTTTTCCAATGATGAGCACT
TTTAAAGTTCTGCTATGTGGCGCGGTATTATCCCGTGTTGACGCCGGGCAAGAGCAACTCGGTCGCCGCA
TACACTATTCTCAGAATGACTTGGTTGAGTACTCACCAGTCACAGAAAAGCATCTTACGGATGGCATGAC
AGTAAGAGAATTATGCAGTGCTGCCATAACCATGAGTGATAACACTGCGGCCAACTTACTTCTGACAACG
ATCGGAGGACCGAAGGAGCTAACCGCTTTTTTGCACAACATGGGGGATCATGTAACTCGCCTTGATCGTT
GGGAACCGGAGCTGAATGAAGCCATACCAAACGACGAGCGTGACACCACGATGCCTGCAGCAATGGCAAC
AACGTTGCGCAAACTATTAACTGGCGAACTACTTACTCTAGCTTCCCGGCAACAATTAATAGACTGGATG
GAGGCGGATAAAGTTGCAGGACCACTTCTGCGCTCGGCCCTTCCGGCTGGCTGGTTTATTGCTGATAAAT
CTGGAGCCGGTGAGCGTGGGTCTCGCGGTATCATTGCAGCACTGGGGCCAGATGGTAAGCCCTCCCGTAT
CGTAGTTATCTACACGACGGGGAGTCAGGCAACTATGGATGAACGAAATAGACAGATCGCTGAGATAGGT
GCCTCACTGATTAAGCATTGGTAACTGTCAGACCAAGTTTACTCATATATACTTTAGATTGATTTAAAAC
TTCATTTTTAATTTAAAAGGATCTAGGTGAAGATCCTTTTTGATAATCTCATGACCAAAATCCCTTAACG
TGAGTTTTCGTTCCACTGAGCGTCAGACCCCGTAGAAAAGATCAAAGGATCTTCTTGAGATCCTTTTTTT
CTGCGCGTAATCTGCTGCTTGCAAACAAAAAAACCACCGCTACCAGCGGTGGTTTGTTTGCCGGATCAAG
AGCTACCAACTCTTTTTCCGAAGGTAACTGGCTTCAGCAGAGCGCAGATACCAAATACTGTCCTTCTAGT
GTAGCCGTAGTTAGGCCACCACTTCAAGAACTCTGTAGCACCGCCTACATACCTCGCTCTGCTAATCCTG
TTACCAGTGGCTGCTGCCAGTGGCGATAAGTCGTGTCTTACCGGGTTGGACTCAAGACGATAGTTACCGG
ATAAGGCGCAGCGGTCGGGCTGAACGGGGGGTTCGTGCACACAGCCCAGCTTGGAGCGAACGACCTACAC
CGAACTGAGATACCTACAGCGTGAGCTATGAGAAAGCGCCACGCTTCCCGAAGGGAGAAAGGCGGACAGG
TATCCGGTAAGCGGCAGGGTCGGAACAGGAGAGCGCACGAGGGAGCTTCCAGGGGGAAACGCCTGGTATC
TTTATAGTCCTGTCGGGTTTCGCCACCTCTGACTTGAGCGTCGATTTTTGTGATGCTCGTCAGGGGGGCG
GAGCCTATGGAAAAACGCCAGCAACGCGGCCTTTTTACGGTTCCTGGCCTTTTGCTGGCCTTGAAGCTGT
CCCTGATGGTCGTCATCTACCTGCCTGGACAGCATGGCCTGCAACGCGGGCATCCCGATGCCGCCGGAAG
CGAGAAGAATCATAATGGGGAAGGCCATCCAGCCTCGCGTCGCGAACGCCAGCAAGACGTAGCCCAGCGC
GTCGGCCCCGAGATGCGCCGCGTGCGGCTGCTGGAGATGGCGGACGCGATGGATATGTTCTGCCAAGGGT
TGGTTTGCGCATTCACAGTTCTCCGCAAGAATTGATTGGCTCCAATTCTTGGAGTGGTGAATCCGTTAGC
GAGGTGCCGCCCTGCTTCATCCCCGTGGCCCGTTGCTCGCGTTTGCTGGCGGTGTCCCCGGAAGAAATAT
ATTTGCATGTCTTTAGTTCTATGATGACACAAACCCCGCCCAGCGTCTTGTCATTGGCGAATTCGAACAC
GCAGATGCAGTCGGGGCGGCGCGGTCCGAGGTCCACTTCGCATATTAAGGTGACGCGTGTGGCCTCGAAC
ACCGAGCGACCCTGCAGCGACCCGCTTAACAGCGTCAACAGCGTGCCGCAGATCCCGGGGGGCAATGAGA
TATGAAAAAGCCTGAACTCACCGCGACGTCTGTCGAGAAGTTTCTGATCGAAAAGTTCGACAGCGTCTCC
GACCTGATGCAGCTCTCGGAGGGCGAAGAATCTCGTGCTTTCAGCTTCGATGTAGGAGGGCGTGGATATG
TCCTGCGGGTAAATAGCTGCGCCGATGGTTTCTACAAAGATCGTTATGTTTATCGGCACTTTGCATCGGC
CGCGCTCCCGATTCCGGAAGTGCTTGACATTGGGGAATTCAGCGAGAGCCTGACCTATTGCATCTCCCGC
CGTGCACAGGGTGTCACGTTGCAAGACCTGCCTGAAACCGAACTGCCCGCTGTTCTGCAGCCGGTCGCGG
AGGCCATGGATGCGATCGCTGCGGCCGATCTTAGCCAGACGAGCGGGTTCGGCCCATTCGGACCGCAAGG
AATCGGTCAATACACTACATGGCGTGATTTCATATGCGCGATTGCTGATCCCCATGTGTATCACTGGCAA
ACTGTGATGGACGACACCGTCAGTGCGTCCGTCGCGCAGGCTCTCGATGAGCTGATGCTTTGGGCCGAGG
ACTGCCCCGAAGTCCGGCACCTCGTGCACGCGGATTTCGGCTCCAACAATGTCCTGACGGACAATGGCCG
CATAACAGCGGTCATTGACTGGAGCGAGGCGATGTTCGGGGATTCCCAATACGAGGTCGCCAACATCTTC
TTCTGGAGGCCGTGGTTGGCTTGTATGGAGCAGCAGACGCGCTACTTCGAGCGGAGGCATCCGGAGCTTG
CAGGATCGCCGCGGCTCCGGGCGTATATGCTCCGCATTGGTCTTGACCAACTCTATCAGAGCTTGGTTGA
CGGCAATTTCGATGATGCAGCTTGGGCGCAGGGTCGATGCGACGCAATCGTCCGATCCGGAGCCGGGACT
GTCGGGCGTACACAAATCGCCCGCAGAAGCGCGGCCGTCTGGACCGATGGCTGTGTAGAAGTACTCGCCG
ATAGTGGAAACCGACGCCCCAGCACTCGTCCGGATCGGGAGATGGGGGAGGCTAACTGAAACACGGAAGG
AGACAATACCGGAAGGAACCCGCGCTATGACGGCAATAAAAAGACAGAATAAAACGCACGGGTGTTGGGT
CGTTTGTTCATAAACGCGGGGTTCGGTCCCAGGGCTGGCACTCTGTCGATACCCCACCGAGACCCCATTG
GGGCCAATACGCCCGCGTTTCTTCCTTTTCCCCACCCCACCCCCCAAGTTCGGGTGAAGGCCCAGGGCTC
GCAGCCAACGTCGGGGCGGCAGGCCCTGCCATAGCCACTGGCCCCGTGGGTTAGGGACGGGGTCCCCCAT
GGGGAATGGTTTATGGTTCGTGGGGGTTATTATTTTGGGCGTTGCGTGGGGTCAGGTCCACGACTGGACT
GAGCAGACAGACCCATGGTTTTTGGATGGCCTGGGCATGGACCGCATGTACTGGCGCGACACGAACACCG
GGCGTCTGTGGCTGCCAAACACCCCCGACCCCCAAAAACCACCGCGCGGATTTCTGGCGTGCCAAGCTAG
TCGACCAATTCTCATGTTTGACAGCTTATCATCGCAGATCCGGGCAACGTTGTTGCCATTGCTGCAGGCG
CAGAACTGGTAGGTATGGAAGATCTATACATTGAATCAATATTGGCAATTAGCCATATTAGTCATTGGTT
ATATAGCATAAATCAATATTGGCTATTGGCCATTGCATACGTTGTATCTATATCATAATATGTACATTTA
TATTGGCTCATGTCCAATATGACCGCCATGTTGACATTGATTATTGACTAGTTATTAATAGTAATCAATT
ACGGGGTCATTAGTTCATAGCCCATATATGGAGTTCCG
Features (pLannotate 1.2.2; 31 found; start..end, strand, type, name):
    306..505     +  promoter       CMV promoter: human cytomegalovirus (CMV) immediate early promoter
    570..949     +  enhancer       CMV enhancer: human cytomegalovirus immediate early enhancer
    951..1226    +  promoter       chicken β-actin promoter: No description available
   1227..2243    +  intron         chimeric intron: chimera between introns from chicken β-actin and rabbit β-globin
   2307..3362    +  CDS            Pou5f1: PO5F1_MOUSE - Also known as Oct-3, Oct-4, Otf-3, Otf3. Experimental evidence at protein level: Swiss-Prot protein existence level 1. Transcription factor that binds to the octamer motif (5'- ATTTGCAT-3') (PubMed:1972777, PubMed:1690859, PubMed:1967980, PubMed:17525163, PubMed:23376973). Forms a trimeric complex with SOX2 or SOX15 on DNA and controls the expression of a number of genes involved in embryonic development such as YES1, FGF4, UTF1 and ZFP206 (PubMed:15863505, PubMed:17097055, PubMed:17496161, PubMed:19740739). Critical for early embryogenesis and for embryonic stem cell pluripotenc
   3435..4391    +  CDS            Sox2: SOX2_MOUSE - Also known as Sox-2. Experimental evidence at protein level: Swiss-Prot protein existence level 1. Transcription factor that forms a trimeric complex with POU5F1 (OCT3/4) on DNA and controls the expression of a number of genes involved in embryonic development such as YES1, FGF4, UTF1 and ZFP206 (PubMed:15863505, PubMed:17097055, PubMed:19740739). Binds to the proximal enhancer region of NANOG (PubMed:15863505). Critical for early embryogenesis and for embryonic stem cell pluripotency (By similarity). Downstream SRRT target that mediates the promotion of neural stem cell self-rene
   4464..5840    +  CDS            Klf4: KLF4_MOUSE - Also known as Ezf, Gklf, Zie. Experimental evidence at protein level: Swiss-Prot protein existence level 1. Transcription factor; can act both as activator and as repressor. Binds the 5'-CACCC-3' core sequence. Binds to the promoter region of its own gene and can activate its own transcription. Regulates the expression of key transcription factors during embryonic development. Plays an important role in maintaining embryonic stem cells, and in preventing their differentiation. Required for establishing the barrier function of the skin and for postnatal maturation and maintenance o
   5904..5957    +  CDS            F2A (fragment): 2A peptide from foot-and-mouth disease virus polyprotein Eukaryotic ribosomes fail to insert a peptide bond between the Gly and Pro residues, yielding separate polypeptides.
   5964..7280    +  CDS            Myc: MYC_MOUSE - Experimental evidence at protein level: Swiss-Prot protein existence level 1. Transcription factor that binds DNA in a non-specific manner, yet also specifically recognizes the core sequence 5'-CAC[GA]TG-3'. Activates the transcription of growth-related genes. Binds to the VEGFA promoter, promoting VEGFA production and subsequent sprouting angiogenesis. Regulator of somatic reprogramming, controls self-renewal of embryonic stem cells. Functions with TAF6L to activate target gene expression through RNA polymerase II pause release (PubMed:31005419). From Mus musculus (Mouse).
   7353..7979    +  CDS            Lin28a: LN28A_MOUSE - Also known as Lin28, Tex17. Experimental evidence at protein level: Swiss-Prot protein existence level 1. RNA-binding protein that inhibits processing of pre-let-7 miRNAs and regulates translation of mRNAs that control developmental timing, pluripotency and metabolism (PubMed:17473174, PubMed:18604195, PubMed:18566191, PubMed:18292307, PubMed:19703396, PubMed:23102813, PubMed:24209617). Seems to recognize a common structural G-quartet (G4) feature in its miRNA and mRNA targets (PubMed:26045559). 'Translational enhancer' that drives specific mRNAs to polysomes and increases the ef
   8002..8136    -  polyA_signal   SV40 poly(A) signal: SV40 polyadenylation signal
   8159..8242    -  CDS            large T antigen (fragment): large T antigen from SV40 (simian virus 40)
   8245..8285    +  CDS            rop (fragment): Rop protein, which maintains plasmids at low copy number; rop
   8397..8415    -  misc_feature   MCS (fragment): pUC18/19 multiple cloning site
   8861..10212   -  rep_origin     oriP (fragment): Epstein-Barr virus oriP replication origin (Yates et al., 2000)
  10325..10543   -  CDS            gL (fragment): GL_EBVB9 - Experimental evidence at protein level: Swiss-Prot protein existence level 1. The heterodimer glycoprotein H-glycoprotein L is required for the fusion of viral and plasma membranes leading to virus entry into the host cell. Acts as a functional inhibitor of gH and maintains gH in an inhibited form. Upon binding to host integrins, gL dissociates from gH leading to activation of the viral fusion glycoproteins gB and gH. Fusion of EBV with B-lymphocytes requires the additional receptor- binding protein gp42, which forms a complex with gH/gL. The heterodimer gH/gL targets also host EPHA
  10626..11772   -  CDS            EBNA1 (fragment): Epstein-Barr nuclear antigen 1, also known as EBNA-1 crucial for latent viral infection, and for episomal amplification of vectors containing the oriP origin (Okita et al., 2013)
  11779..12048   -  CDS            EBNA1 (fragment): EBNA1_EBVB9 - Experimental evidence at protein level: Swiss-Prot protein existence level 1. Plays an essential role in replication and partitioning of viral genomic DNA during latent viral infection. During this phase, the circular double-stranded viral DNA undergoes replication once per cell cycle and is efficiently partitioned to the daughter cells. EBNA1 activates the initiation of viral DNA replication through binding to specific sites in the viral latent origin of replication, oriP. Additionally, it governs the segregation of viral episomes by mediating their attachment to host cell metap
  12086..12430   -  CDS            BRRF2_EBVB9 (fragment): Protein inferred from homology: Swiss-Prot protein existence level 3. From Epstein-Barr virus (strain B95-8) (HHV-4) (Human herpesvirus 4).
  12433..12456   -  promoter       tet promoter (fragment): E. coli promoter for tetracycline efflux protein gene
  12569..12673   +  promoter       AmpR promoter: bla
  12674..13534   +  CDS            AmpR: β-lactamase; bla; confers resistance to ampicillin, carbenicillin, and related antibiotics
  13705..14293   +  rep_origin     ori: high-copy-number ColE1/pMB1/pBR322/pUC origin of replication
  14339..14497   -  CDS            TcR (fragment): tetracycline efflux protein; tet; confers resistance to tetracycline
  14618..14818   -  CDS            MDV035 (fragment): UL24_GAHVM - Protein inferred from homology: Swiss-Prot protein existence level 3. May play a role in the dispersal of host nucleolin from the nucleolus throughout the nucleus leading to a decrease in ribosome biogenesis. From Gallid herpesvirus 2 (strain Chicken/Md5/ATCC VR-987) (GaHV-2) (Marek's disease herpesvirus type 1).
  14807..14869   +  promoter       Mini-TK promoter: minimal herpes simplex virus (HSV) thymidine kinase promoter
  14912..15949   +  CDS            HygR: hygromycin B phosphotransferase confers resistance to hygromycin
  15991..16039   +  polyA_signal   HSV TK poly(A) signal: herpes simplex virus thymidine kinase polyadenylation signal (Cole and Stacy, 1985)
  16239..16463   +  CDS            gH (fragment): GH_HHV11 - Experimental evidence at protein level: Swiss-Prot protein existence level 1. The heterodimer glycoprotein H-glycoprotein L is required for the fusion of viral and plasma membranes leading to virus entry into the host cell. Following initial binding to host receptor, membrane fusion is mediated by the fusion machinery composed of gB and the heterodimer gH/gL. May also be involved in the fusion between the virion envelope and the outer nuclear membrane during virion morphogenesis. From Human herpesvirus 1 (strain 17) (HHV-1) (Human herpes simplex virus 1).
  16494..16519   -  CDS            bla(M) (fragment): β-lactamase lacking the signal sequence; bla(M); allows cytosolic expression of β-lactamase
  16693..304     +  enhancer       CMV enhancer (across the origin): human cytomegalovirus immediate early enhancer
