[The description below was written by a language model from this plasmid's Addgene catalogue record and pLannotate feature annotations shown in this document.]
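Description:
pEB-C5 is a non-integrating, episomal mammalian expression plasmid built on the pCEP4 backbone and designed to deliver five reprogramming factors from a single transcription unit. In bacteria it is maintained through a high-copy ColE1/pUC-type origin and an ampicillin resistance gene. In mammalian cells, the Epstein-Barr virus oriP origin together with the EBNA1 coding sequence allows the plasmid to replicate once per cell cycle and be partitioned to daughter cells as an extrachromosomal episome in primate cells. A hygromycin phosphotransferase cassette, driven by an HSV thymidine kinase promoter and ended by the TK polyadenylation signal, provides optional selection in mammalian cells. Several short annotated fragments (herpesvirus genes, rop, TcR, large T antigen) appear to be backbone remnants rather than functional parts.

The payload is about 7.6 kb. It begins with a CAG-type promoter (CMV enhancer, chicken β-actin promoter and chimeric β-actin/β-globin intron), which lies just downstream of the CMV enhancer and promoter retained from the backbone. This drives mouse Pou5f1 (Oct4), Sox2, Klf4, Myc and Lin28a in that order, followed by an SV40 polyadenylation signal. The feature table annotates an F2A ribosome-skipping peptide between Klf4 and Myc. Similar short gaps separate the other coding sequences, consistent with the stated polycistronic design, although the table does not identify those linkers. The associated publication used the plasmid to derive human iPS cells from blood cells without genomic integration. Repository sequencing found one mismatch within the CMV enhancer and one deletion just after it relative to the depositor's sequence. Their significance is unclear, and the plasmid is reported to function as published.
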