Addgene plasmid #28213: pEB-C5
Purpose: 5 reprogramming factors (OCT4, SOX2, KLF4, c-MYC and LIN28) are expressed as a single poly-cistronic unit
Depositing lab: Linzhao Cheng. Depositing organization: Johns Hopkins University and School of Medicine. Publication: Efficient human iPS cell derivation by a non-integrating plasmid from blood cells with unique epigenetic and gene expression signatures. Chou BK, Mali P, Huang X, Ye Z, Dowey SN, Resar LM, Zou C, Zhang YA, Tong J, Cheng L. Cell Res. 2011 Mar;21(3):518-29. doi: 10.1038/cr.2011.12. Epub 2011 Jan 18. PubMed 21243013.
Backbone
  Vector backbone: pCEP4
  Backbone manufacturer: invitrogen
  Backbone size w/o insert (bp): 10200
  Vector type: Mammalian Expression
  Selectable markers: Hygromycin
Growth in bacteria
  Bacterial resistance: Ampicillin, 100 μg/mL
  Growth temperature: 37°C
  Growth strain: Stbl3
  Growth instructions: STBL3
  Copy number: High Copy
Gene/Insert
  Gene/Insert name: Oct4, Sox2, Klf4, c-Myc, Lin28
  Species: M. musculus (mouse)
  Insert size (bp): 7612
  Entrez Gene: Myc (a.k.a. Myc2, Niard, Nird, bHLHe39); Sox2 (a.k.a. Sox-2, lcc, ysb); Pou5f1 (a.k.a. NF-A3, Oct-3, Oct-3/4, Oct-4, Oct3, Oct3/4, Oct4, Otf-3, Otf-4, Otf3, Otf3-rs7, Otf3g, Otf4); Klf4 (a.k.a. EZF, Gklf, Zie); Lin28a (a.k.a. Gm10299, Lin-28, Lin28, Tex17, lin-28A)
  Cloning method: Restriction Enzyme
  Sequencing primers: 5′ N/A
Terms and licenses: Academic/Nonprofit Terms; Industry Terms: Not Available to Industry
Depositor comments: Please note that Addgene's sequencing results using the CMV-F and pCEP-F primers found 2 sequence variants within and after the CMV enhancer. One is a C->G mismatch at position 775 within the CMV enhancer and the second is a deletion at position 949 just after the end of the CAG enhancer, as compared to the full plasmid sequence provided by the depositing scientist. The significance of the two sequence variants is unclear; however, the plasmid functions as described in the associated publication. Addgene's other 4 sequencing results completely matched the depositor's sequence.
How to cite: pEB-C5 was a gift from Linzhao Cheng (Addgene plasmid # 28213 ; http://n2t.net/addgene:28213 ; RRID:Addgene_28213)
