>Addgene plasmid #28213 | pEB-C5 | addgene partial sequence | sequence record 34565 | 28213 with CMV-F
ACCGTCAGATCTCTAGAAGCTGGGTACCAGCTGCTAGCATGGGCCCATCTCGACATTGATTATTGACTAG
TTATTAATAGTAATCAATTACGGGGTCATTAGTTCATAGCCCATATATGGAGTTCCGCGTTACATAACTT
ACGGTAAATGGCCCGCCTGGCTGACCGCCCAACGACCCCCGCCCATTGACGTCAATAATGACGTATGTTC
CCATAGTAACGCCAATAGGGACTTTCCATTGACGTCAATGGGTGGAGTATTTACGGTAAACTGCCCACTT
GGCAGTACATCAAGTGTATCATATGCCAAGTACGCCCCCTATTGACGTCAATGACGGTAAATGGCCCGCC
TGGCATTATGCCCAGTACATGACCTTATGGGACTTTCCTACTTGGCAGTACATCTACGTATTAGTCATCG
CTATTACCATGGTCGAGGTGAGCCCCACGTTCTGCTTCACTCTCCCCATCTCCCCCCCCTCCCCACCCCC
AATTTTGTATTTATTTATTTTTTAATTATTTTGTGCA
