>Addgene plasmid #28213 | pEB-C5 | addgene partial sequence | sequence record 34567 | 28213 with OSJ-F (5' CCCTTTTCCTGAGGGCGAGG 3')
TCAAACGGCGGCGGGTCCGGAGGAGAGGGCAGAGGAAGTCTTCTAACATGCGGTGACGTGGAGGAGAATC
CTGGCCCAATGTATAACATGATGGAGACGGAGCTGAAGCCGCCGGGCCCGCAGCAAGCTTCGGGGGGCGG
CGGCGGAGGAGGCAACGCCACGGCGGCGGCGACCGGCGGCAACCAGAAGAACAGCCCGGACCGCGTCAAG
AGGCCCATGAACGCCTTCATGGTATGGTCCCGGGGGCAGCGGCGTAAGATGGCCCAGGAGAACCCCAAGA
TGCACAACTCGGAGATCAGCAAGCGCCTGGGCGCGGAGTGGAAACTTTTGTCCGAGACCGAGAAGCGGCC
GTTCATCGACGAGGCCAAGCGGCTGCGCGCTCTGCACATGAAGGAGCACCCGGATTATAAATACCGGCCG
CGGCGGAAAACCAAGACGCTCATGAAGAAGGATAAGTACACGCTTCCCGGAGGCTTGCTGGCCCCCGGCG
GGAACAGCATGGCGAGCGGGGTTGGGGTGGGCGCCGGCCTGGGTGCGGGCGTGAACCAGCGCATGGACAG
CTACGCGCACATGAACGGCTGGAGCAACGGCAGCTACAGCATGATGCAGGAGCAGCTGGGCTACCCGCAG
CACCCGGGCCTCAACGCTCACGGCGCGGCACAGATGCAACCGATGCACCGCTACGACGTCAGCGCCCTGC
AGTACAACTCCATGACCAGCTCGCAGACCTACATGAACGGCTCGCCCACCTACAGCATGTCCTACTCGCA
GCAGGGCACCCCCGGTATGGCGCTGGGCTCCATGGGCTCTGTGGTCA
