>Addgene plasmid #28213 | pEB-C5 | addgene partial sequence | sequence record 34568 | 28213 with OSJ-R (5' CGGGCTGTTCTTCTGGTTGCC 3')
CTTGCTGCGGGCCCGGCGGCTTCAGCTCCGTCTCCATCATGTTATACATTGGGCCAGGATTCTCCTCCAC
GTCACCGCATGTTAGAAGACTTCCTCTGCCCTCTCCTCCGGACCCGCCGCCGTTTGAATGCATGGGAGAG
CCCAGAGCAGTGACGGGAACAGAGGGAAAGGCCTCGCCCTCAGGAAAAGGGACTGAGTAGAGTGTGGTGA
AGTGGGGGCTTCCATAGCCTGGGGTGCCAAAGTGGGGACCTGGGGGCAGAGGAAAGGATACAGCCCCCCC
TGGGAAAGGTGTCCCTGTAGCCTCATACTCTTCTCGTTGGGAATACTCAATACTTGATCTTTTGCCCTTC
TGGCGCCGGTTACAGAACCATACTCGAACCACATCCTTCTCTAGCCCAAGCTGATTGGCGATGTGAGTGA
TCTGCTGTAGGGAGGGCTTCGGGCACTTCAGAAACATGGTCTCCANACTCCACCTCACACGGTTCTCAAT
GCTAGTTCGCTTTCTCTTCCGGGCCTGCACCAGGGTCTCCGATTTGCATATCTCCTGAAGGTTCTCATTG
TTGTCGGCTTCCTCCACCCACTTCTCCAGCAGGGGCCGCA
