>Addgene plasmid #28213 | pEB-C5 | addgene partial sequence | sequence record 97259 | mKLF4-R2 5'-GGAAGACGAGGATGAAGCTG-3'
CGATTCCTGGTGGGTTAGCGAGTTGGAAAGGATAAAGTCTAGGTCCAGGAGGTCGTTGAACTCCTCGGTC
TCCCTCCGGGCTAGGAGGGCCGGGTTGTTACTGCTGCAAGCTGCACCAGCTCCGCCACTCTCCAGGTCTG
TGGCCACCGTCGCCGCCAGGTCGTAGGGGCGGCCGGGAAGTGGGGGAAGTCGCTTCATGTGAGAGAGTTC
CTCACGCCAACGGTTAGTCGGGGCACCTGCTGGACGCAGTGTCTTCTCCCTTCCCGCCGGGCCGGACGCG
AACGTGGAGAAGGACGGGAGCAGAGCGTCGCTGACAGCCATTGGGCCAGGATTCTCCTCCACGTCACCGC
ATGTTAGAAGACTTCCTCTGCCCTCTCCTCCGGACCCGCCGCCCATGTGCGACAGGGGCAGTGTGCCGTT
AATGGCCGTGCCGGGCACCGGGCCGCTCTGGTAGTGCTGGGCCATGTGCAGTCTACTGGGCGCAGCGGGC
TCCGGCACCTCGGCGCCGGGGAGGTACATGCTGATCATGTCCCGGAGGTCCCCGGCCTGGCAGGGCGCCC
TGGAGTGGGAGGAAGAGGTAACCACGGGGGGGCTGGAGCTGGCCTCGGACTTGACCACAGAGCCCATGGA
GCCCAGCGCCATACCGGGGGTGCCCTGCTGCGAGTAGGACATGCTGTAGGTGGGCGAGCCGTTCATGTAG
GTCTGCGAGCTGGTCATGGAGTTGTACTGCAGGGCGCTGACGTCGTAGCGGTGCATCGGTTGCATCTGTG
CCGCGCCGTGAGCGTTGAGGCCCGGGTGCTGCGGGTAGCCCAGCTGCTCCTGCATCATGCTGTAGCTGCC
GTTGCTCCAGCCGTTCATGTGCGC
