>Addgene plasmid #28213 | pEB-C5 | addgene partial sequence | sequence record 100320 | EBV-rev 5'-GTGGTTTGTCCAAACTCATC-3'
GGATCCGGCCTTGCCGGCCTCGAGTCAATTCTGGGCTTCTGGGAGCAGGGCAGGGCTGTGGATCTCTTCC
TCTTCCTCCCGGAAGTAGGCAGGCTTTCCCTGAGAACTGGGGCCCTGCTGGGCCTTCAGTGGACACGAGG
CCACCATATGGTTGATGCTTTGGCAAAAGTGGCACTTCTTGGGCTGGGGTGGCAGCTTGCATTCCTTGGC
ATGATGGTCTAGCCCACCGCAGTTGTAGCACCTGTCTCCTTTGGATCTTCGCTTCTGCATGTTCTTCCCC
TTTGGCCGCCGCTCACTTCCAATACAGAACACACCACCAGGGCCAGTGACACGGATGGATTCCAGACCCT
TGGCAGACTTCTTAAAGGTGAACTCCACCGCCTCACCCTCCTTGAGGCTTCGGAACCCTTCCATGTGCAG
CTTGCTCTGGTGCACAAAGACGTCCACCGGGGGGTCGAGCGCGACCCCGGCGCGGGCGGTCATAGACAGG
AAGCCGAACCCCATGCGCACGTTGAACCACTTACAGATGCCGGCCCCGTGCAGCAGCTGCGGCTCGTCTG
CCGCTCGGGCCGCGTCAGGCGGCGCCTCCTCTGGCGCCTTCTCCGCTGCCTTGGCGCAGCCACCTGCAAA
CTGCTGGTTGGACACCGAGCCCATTGGGCCAGGATTCTCCTCCACGTCACCGCATGTTAGAAGACTTCCT
CTGCCCTCTCCTCCGGACCCGCCGCCTGCACCAGAGTTTCGAAGCTGTTCGAGTTTGTGTTTCAACTGTT
CTCGTCGTTTCCTCAATAAGTCCTTTTCAGAGGTGAGCTTGTGCTCGTCTGCTTGAATGGACAGGATGTA
GGCGGTGGCTTTTTTGAGGATCACTACCTTGGGGGCCTTTTCGTTGTTTTCCAATTCAGGGATCTGGTCA
CGCAGGGCAAAAAAGCTGCGCTTCAGCTCGTTCCTCCTCTGACGTTCCAAGACGTTGTGTGTCCGCCTCT
TGTCGTTTTCCTCCGTGTCTGAGGACCTGGGG
